>Addgene plasmid #177152 | pTRE2-Hyg-EGFP | addgene full sequence | sequence record 353296 | Addgene NGS Result
CTCGAGTTTACCACTCCCTATCAGTGATAGAGAAAAGTGAAAGTCGAGTTTACCACTCCCTATCAGTGAT
AGAGAAAAGTGAAAGTCGAGTTTACCACTCCCTATCAGTGATAGAGAAAAGTGAAAGTCGAGTTTACCAC
TCCCTATCAGTGATAGAGAAAAGTGAAAGTCGAGTTTACCACTCCCTATCAGTGATAGAGAAAAGTGAAA
GTCGAGTTTACCACTCCCTATCAGTGATAGAGAAAAGTGAAAGTCGAGTTTACCACTCCCTATCAGTGAT
AGAGAAAAGTGAAAGTCGAGCTCGGTACCCGGGTCGAGGTAGGCGTGTACGGTGGGAGGCCTATATAAGC
AGAGCTCGTTTAGTGAACCGTCAGATCGCCTGGAGACGCCATCCACGCTGTTTTGACCTCCATAGAAGAC
ACCGGGACCGATCCAGCCTCCGCGGCCCCGAATTCGAGCTCGGTACCCGGGGATCCTCTAGTCAGCTGAC
GCGTATGGTGAGCAAGGGCGAGGAGCTGTTCACCGGGGTGGTGCCCATCCTGGTCGAGCTGGACGGCGAC
GTAAACGGCCACAAGTTCAGCGTGTCCGGCGAGGGCGAGGGCGATGCCACCTACGGCAAGCTGACCCTGA
AGTTCATCTGCACCACCGGCAAGCTGCCCGTGCCCTGGCCCACCCTCGTGACCACCTTCACCTACGGCGT
GCAGTGCTTCGCCCGCTACCCCGACCACATGAAGCAGCACGACTTCTTCAAGTCCGCCATGCCCGAAGGC
TACGTCCAGGAGCGCACCATCTTCTTCAAGGACGACGGCAACTACAAGACCCGCGCCGAGGTGAAGTTCG
AGGGCGACACCCTGGTGAACCGCATCGAGCTGAAGGGCATCGACTTCAAGGAGGACGGCAACATCCTGGG
GCACAAGCTGGAGTACAACTACAACAGCCACAAGGTCTATATCACCGCCGACAAGCAGAAGAACGGCATC
AAGGTGAACTTCAAGACCCGCCACAACATCGAGGACGGCAGCGTGCAGCTCGCCGACCACTACCAGCAGA
ACACCCCCATCGGCGACGGCCCCGTGCTGCTGCCCGACAACCACTACCTGAGCACCCAGTCCGCCCTGAG
CAAAGACCCCAACGAGAAGCGCGATCACATGGTCCTGCTGGAGTTCGTGACCGCCGCCGGGATCACTCTC
GGCATGGACGAGCTGTACAAGTAAGTCGACGATATCTCTAGAGCTGAGAACTTCAGGGTGAGTTTGGGGA
CCCTTGATTGTTCTTTCTTTTTCGCTATTGTAAAATTCATGTTATATGGAGGGGGCAAAGTTTTCAGGGT
GTTGTTTAGAATGGGAAGATGTCCCTTGTATCACCATGGACCCTCATGATAATTTTGTTTCTTTCACTTT
CTACTCTGTTGACAACCATTGTCTCCTCTTATTTTCTTTTCATTTTCTGTAACTTTTTCGTTAAACTTTA
GCTTGCATTTGTAACGAATTTTTAAATTCACTTTTGTTTATTTGTCAGATTGTAAGTACTTTCTCTAATC
ACTTTTTTTTCAAGGCAATCAGGGTATATTATATTGTACTTCAGCACAGTTTTAGAGAACAATTGTTATA
ATTAAATGATAAGGTAGAATATTTCTGCATATAAATTCTGGCTGGCGTGGAAATATTCTTATTGGTAGAA
ACAACTACACCCTGGTCATCATCCTGCCTTTCTCTTTATGGTTACAATGATATACACTGTTTGAGATGAG
GATAAAATACTCTGAGTCCAAACCGGGCCCCTCTGCTAACCATGTTCATGCCTTCTTCTCTTTCCTACAG
CTCCTGGGCAACGTGCTGGTTGTTGTGCTGTCTCATCATTTTGGCAAAGAATTCACTCCTCAGGTGCAGG
CTGCCTATCAGAAGGTGGTGGCTGGTGTGGCCAATGCCCTGGCTCACAAATACCACTGAGATCTTTTTCC
CTCTGCCAAAAATTATGGGGACATCATGAAGCCCCTTGAGCATCTGACTTCTGGCTAATAAAGGAAATTT
ATTTTCATTGCAATAGTGTGTTGGAATTTTTTGTGTCTCTCACTCGGAAGGACATATGGGAGGGCAAATC
ATTTAAAACATCAGAATGAGTATTTGGTTTAGAGTTTGGCAACATATGCCCATATGCTGGCTGCCATGAA
CAAAGGTTGGCTATAAAGAGGTCATCAGTATATGAAACAGCCCCCTGCTGTCCATTCCTTATTCCATAGA
AAAGCCTTGACTTGAGGTTAGATTTTTTTTATATTTTGTTTTGTGTTATTTTTTTCTTTAACATCCCTAA
AATTTTCCTTACATGTTTTACTAGCCAGATTTTTCCTCCTCTCCTGACTACTCCCAGTCATAGCTGTCCC
TCTTCTCTTATGGAGATCCCTCGACTGCATTAATGAATCGGCCAACGCGCGGGGAGAGGCGGTTTGCGTA
TTGGGCGCTCTTCCGCTTCCTCGCTCACTGACTCGCTGCGCTCGGTCGTTCGGCTGCGGCGAGCGGTATC
AGCTCACTCAAAGGCGGTAATACGGTTATCCACAGAATCAGGGGATAACGCAGGAAAGAACATGTGAGCA
AAAGGCCAGCAAAAGGCCAGGAACCGTAAAAAGGCCGCGTTGCTGGCGTTTTTCCATAGGCTCCGCCCCC
CTGACGAGCATCACAAAAATCGACGCTCAAGTCAGAGGTGGCGAAACCCGACAGGACTATAAAGATACCA
GGCGTTTCCCCCTGGAAGCTCCCTCGTGCGCTCTCCTGTTCCGACCCTGCCGCTTACCGGATACCTGTCC
GCCTTTCTCCCTTCGGGAAGCGTGGCGCTTTCTCATAGCTCACGCTGTAGGTATCTCAGTTCGGTGTAGG
TCGTTCGCTCCAAGCTGGGCTGTGTGCACGAACCCCCCGTTCAGCCCGACCGCTGCGCCTTATCCGGTAA
CTATCGTCTTGAGTCCAACCCGGTAAGACACGACTTATCGCCACTGGCAGCAGCCACTGGTAACAGGATT
AGCAGAGCGAGGTATGTAGGCGGTGCTACAGAGTTCTTGAAGTGGTGGCCTAACTACGGCTACACTAGAA
GAACAGTATTTGGTATCTGCGCTCTGCTGAAGCCAGTTACCTTCGGAAAAAGAGTTGGTAGCTCTTGATC
CGGCAAACAAACCACCGCTGGTAGCGGTGGTTTTTTTGTTTGCAAGCAGCAGATTACGCGCAGAAAAAAA
GGATCTCAAGAAGATCCTTTGATCTTTTCTACGGGGTCTGACGCTCAGTGGAACGAAAACTCACGTTAAG
GGATTTTGGTCATGAGATTATCAAAAAGGATCTTCACCTAGATCCTTTTAAATTAAAAATGAAGTTTTAA
ATCAATCTAAAGTATATATGAGTAAACTTGGTCTGACAGTTACCAATGCTTAATCAGTGAGGCACCTATC
TCAGCGATCTGTCTATTTCGTTCATCCATAGTTGCCTGACTCCCCGTCGTGTAGATAACTACGATACGGG
AGGGCTTACCATCTGGCCCCAGTGCTGCAATGATACCGCGAGACCCACGCTCACCGGCTCCAGATTTATC
AGCAATAAACCAGCCAGCCGGAAGGGCCGAGCGCAGAAGTGGTCCTGCAACTTTATCCGCCTCCATCCAG
TCTATTAATTGTTGCCGGGAAGCTAGAGTAAGTAGTTCGCCAGTTAATAGTTTGCGCAACGTTGTTGCCA
TTGCTACAGGCATCGTGGTGTCACGCTCGTCGTTTGGTATGGCTTCATTCAGCTCCGGTTCCCAACGATC
AAGGCGAGTTACATGATCCCCCATGTTGTGCAAAAAAGCGGTTAGCTCCTTCGGTCCTCCGATCGTTGTC
AGAAGTAAGTTGGCCGCAGTGTTATCACTCATGGTTATGGCAGCACTGCATAATTCTCTTACTGTCATGC
CATCCGTAAGATGCTTTTCTGTGACTGGTGAGTACTCAACCAAGTCATTCTGAGAATAGTGTATGCGGCG
ACCGAGTTGCTCTTGCCCGGCGTCAACACGGGATAATACCGCGCCACATAGCAGAACTTTAAAAGTGCTC
ATCATTGGAAAACGTTCTTCGGGGCGAAAACTCTCAAGGATCTTACCGCTGTTGAGATCCAGTTCGATGT
AACCCACTCGTGCACCCAACTGATCTTCAGCATCTTTTACTTTCACCAGCGTTTCTGGGTGAGCAAAAAC
AGGAAGGCAAAATGCCGCAAAAAAGGGAATAAGGGCGACACGGAAATGTTGAATACTCATACTCTTCCTT
TTTCAATATTATTGAAGCATTTATCAGGGTTATTGTCTCATGAGCGGATACATATTTGAATGTATTTAGA
AAAATAAACAAATAGGGGTTCCGCGCACATTTCCCCGAAAAGTGCCACCTGACGTCTAAGAAACCATTAT
TATCATGACATTAACCTATAAAAATAGGCGTATCACGAGGCCCTTTCGTCTTCACTCGAGGCAGTGAAAA
AAATGCTTTATTTGTGAAATTTGTGATGCTATTGCTTTATTTGTAACCATTATAAGCTGCAATAAACAAG
TTAACAACAACAATTGCATTCATTTTATGTTTCAGGTTCAGGGGGAGGTGTGGGAGGTTTTTTAAAGCAA
GTAAAACCTCTACAAATGTGGTATGGCTGATTATGATCCTCTAGAACTCTATTCCTTTGCCCTCGGACGA
GTGCTGGGGCGTCGGTTTCCACTATCGGCGAGTACTTCTACACAGCCATCGGTCCAGACGGCCGCGCTTC
TGCGGGCGATTTGTGTACGCCCGACAGTCCCGGCTCCGGATCGGACGATTGCGTCGCATCGACCCTGCGC
CCAAGCTGCATCATCGAAATTGCCGTCAACCAAGCTCTGATAGAGTTGGTCAAGACCAATGCGGAGCATA
TACGCCCGGAGCCGCGGCGATCCTGCAAGCTCCGGATGCCTCCGCTCGAAGTAGCGCGTCTGCTGCTCCA
TACAAGCCAACCACGGCCTCCAGAAGAAGATGTTGGCGACCTCGTATTGGGAATCCCCGAACATCGCCTC
GCTCCAGTCAATGACCGCTGTTATGCGGCCATTGTCCGTCAGGACATTGTTGGAGCCGAAATCCGCGTGC
ACGAGGTGCCGGACTTCGGGGCAGTCCTCGGCCCAAAGCATCAGCTCATCGAGAGCCTGCGCGACGGACG
CACTGACGGTGTCGTCCATCACAGTTTGCCAGTGATACACATGGGGATCAGCAATCGCGCATATGAAATC
ACGCCATGTAGTGTATTGACCGATTCCTTGCGGTCCGAATGGGCCGAACCCGCTCGTCTGGCTAAGATCG
GCCGCAGCGATCGCATCCATGGCCTCCGCGACCGGCTGCAGAACAGCGGGCAGTTCGGTTTCAGGCAGGT
CTTGCAACGTGACACCCTGTGCACGGCGGGAGATGCAATAGGTCAGGCTCTCGCTGAATTCCCCAATGTC
AAGCACTTCCGGAATCGGGAGCGCGGCCGATGCAAAGTGCCGATAAACATAACGATCTTTGTAGAAACCA
TCGGCGCAGCTATTTACCCGCAGGACATATCCACGCCCTCCTACATCGAAGCTGAAAGCACGAGATTCTT
CGCCCTCCGAGAGCTGCATCAGGTCGGAGACGCTGTCGAACTTTTCGATCAGAAACTTCTCGACAGACGT
CGCGGTGAGTTCAGGCTTTTTCATGGAAGCTTTTTGCAAAAGCCTAGGCCTCCAAAAAAGCCTCCTCACT
ACTTCTGGAATAGCTCAGAGGCCGAGGCGGCCTCGGCCTCTGCATAAATAAAAAAAATTAGTCAGCCATG
GGGCGGAGAATGGGCGGAACTGGGCGGAGTTAGGGGCGGGATGGGCGGAGTTAGGGGCGGGACTATGGTT
GCTGACTAATTGAGATGCATGCTTTGCATACTTCTGCCTGCTGGGGAGCCTGGGGACTTTCCACACCTGG
TTGCTGACTAATTGAGATGCATGCTTTGCATACTTCTGCCTGCTGGGGAGCCTGGGGACTTTCCACACCC
TAACTGACACA
Features (pLannotate 1.2.2; 16 found; start..end, strand, type, name):
     15..285     +  protein_bind   tetracycline response element: contains seven copies of the tetracycline operator tetO tetracycline repressor TetR
    296..313     +  misc_feature   MCS (fragment): pUC18/19 multiple cloning site
    318..356     +  promoter       minimal CMV promoter: human cytomegalovirus (CMV) immediate early promoter
    450..481     +  misc_feature   MCS (fragment): pUC18/19 multiple cloning site
    495..1214    +  CDS            EmGFP: Emerald GFP mammalian codon-optimized
   1248..1820    +  intron         β-globin intron: intron from rabbit β-globin gene
   1824..1946    +  CDS            HBB: HBB_COLGU - Experimental evidence at transcript level: Swiss-Prot protein existence level 2. Involved in oxygen transport from the lung to the various peripheral tissues. From Colobus guereza (Mantled guereza) (Eastern black-and-white colobus monkey).
   2017..2072    +  polyA_signal   β-globin poly(A) signal: rabbit β-globin polyadenylation signal (Gil and Proudfoot, 1987)
   2405..2458    -  CDS            lacI (fragment): lac repressor; lacI; The lac repressor binds to the lac operator to inhibit transcription in E. coli. This inhibition can be relieved by adding lactose or isopropyl-β-D-thiogalactopyranoside (IPTG).
   2641..3229    -  rep_origin     ori: high-copy-number ColE1/pMB1/pBR322/pUC origin of replication
   3400..4260    -  CDS            AmpR: β-lactamase; bla; confers resistance to ampicillin, carbenicillin, and related antibiotics
   4261..4365    -  promoter       AmpR promoter: bla
   4471..4552    -  polyA_signal   SV40 poly(A) signal: SV40 polyadenylation signal
   4575..4658    -  CDS            large T antigen (fragment): large T antigen from SV40 (simian virus 40)
   4669..5694    -  CDS            HygR: aminoglycoside phosphotransferase from E. coli; aph(4)-Ia; confers resistance to hygromycin
   5703..1       -  promoter       SV40 promoter (across the origin): SV40 enhancer and early promoter
