[The description below was written by a language model from this plasmid's Addgene catalogue record and pLannotate feature annotations shown in this document.]
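Description:
pTRE2-Hyg-EGFP is a mammalian expression plasmid built on the Clontech pTRE2-Hyg backbone that serves as a tetracycline-responsive EGFP reporter, described by the depositor as EGFP for the tet-off system. It is about 6 kb in total. In bacteria it is maintained at high copy through a ColE1/pUC-type origin and selected with ampicillin via the β-lactamase gene and its native promoter.

The response cassette begins with a tetracycline response element containing seven tetO operator copies placed directly upstream of a minimal CMV promoter, which has little activity by itself. Transcription therefore depends on a tetracycline-controlled transactivator supplied separately, since none is encoded on this plasmid. In a tet-off arrangement, that transactivator binds the operators and drives expression in the absence of tetracycline or doxycycline, and adding the drug shuts expression down. The 720 bp EGFP coding sequence (derived from Aequorea victoria GFP) was inserted between MluI and SalI sites downstream of the promoter. The automated annotation labels this open reading frame as Emerald GFP, a closely related variant, whereas the catalogue entry identifies it as EGFP. The transcript is processed through a rabbit β-globin intron, a short stretch of β-globin exon sequence and the β-globin polyadenylation signal.

A separate cassette on the opposite strand uses the SV40 enhancer/early promoter to express the hygromycin phosphotransferase gene, terminated by an SV40 poly(A) signal, allowing hygromycin selection of stably transfected cells. The construct is suited to generating stable lines with drug-regulated green fluorescence, for example to validate or monitor a tet-off transactivator line.
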