Addgene plasmid #177152: pTRE2-Hyg-EGFP
Purpose: EGFP for the tet-off system
Depositing lab: Bertrand Collet.
Backbone
  Vector backbone: pTRE2-Hyg
  Backbone manufacturer: Clontech
  Backbone size w/o insert (bp): 5325
  Total vector size (bp): 6016
  Vector type: Mammalian Expression
  Selectable markers: Hygromycin
Growth in bacteria
  Bacterial resistance: Ampicillin, 100 μg/mL
  Growth temperature: 37°C
  Growth strain: DH5alpha
  Copy number: High Copy
Gene/Insert
  Gene/Insert name: EGFP (alt name: EGFP)
  Species: Aequorea victoria
  Insert size (bp): 720
  GenBank ID: AQX44500
  Cloning method: Restriction Enzyme; 5′ cloning site MluI (unknown if destroyed); 3′ cloning site SalI (unknown if destroyed)
  Sequencing primers: 5′ CGCCATCCACGCTGTTTTG
Terms and licenses: Academic/Nonprofit Terms; Industry Terms: Not Available to Industry
How to cite: pTRE2-Hyg-EGFP was a gift from Bertrand Collet (Addgene plasmid # 177152 ; http://n2t.net/addgene:177152 ; RRID:Addgene_177152)
